Addgene plasmid #25044: pDEST53-LRRK2-WT
Depositing lab: Mark Cookson. Depositing organization: National Institute on Aging (NIA). Publication: Kinase activity is required for the toxic effects of mutant LRRK2/dardarin. Greggio E, Jain S, Kingsbury A, Bandopadhyay R, Lewis P, Kaganovich A, van der Brug MP, Beilina A, Blackinton J, Thomas KJ, Ahmad R, Miller DW, Kesavapany S, Singleton A, Lees A, Harvey RJ, Harvey K, Cookson MR. Neurobiol Dis. 2006 Aug . 23(2):329-41. 10.1016/j.nbd.2006.04.001 PubMed 16750377.
Backbone
  Vector backbone: pcDNA-DEST53
  Backbone manufacturer: Invitrogen
  Backbone size w/o insert (bp): 7767
  Vector type: Mammalian Expression
Growth in bacteria
  Bacterial resistance: Ampicillin, 50 μg/mL
  Growth temperature: 37°C
  Growth strain: DH5alpha
  Copy number: High Copy
Gene/Insert
  Gene/Insert name: LRRK2
  Species: H. sapiens (human)
  Insert size (bp): 7584
  Entrez Gene: LRRK2 (a.k.a. AURA17, DARDARIN, PARK8, RIPK7, ROCO2)
  Tag / fusion protein: GFP (N terminal on insert)
  Cloning method: Gateway Cloning; 5′ cloning site attR1 (not destroyed); 3′ cloning site attR2 (not destroyed)
  Sequencing primers: 5′ CMV-F, GFP-F; 3′ BGH-rev
Terms and licenses: Academic/Nonprofit Terms; Industry Terms: Not Available to Industry
How to cite: pDEST53-LRRK2-WT was a gift from Mark Cookson (Addgene plasmid # 25044 ; http://n2t.net/addgene:25044 ; RRID:Addgene_25044)
