[The description below was written by a language model from this plasmid's Addgene catalogue record and pLannotate feature annotations shown in this document.]
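Description:
pDEST53-LRRK2-WT is a mammalian expression plasmid built on the Invitrogen pcDNA-DEST53 Gateway destination backbone, carrying the wild-type human LRRK2 (PARK8/dardarin) coding sequence of roughly 7.6 kb. The full sequenced construct is about 13.7 kb. It is maintained in E. coli as a high-copy plasmid through a ColE1/pUC-type origin and selected with ampicillin via the β-lactamase gene. An f1 origin is also present, which allows single-stranded DNA production.

Expression is driven by the human CMV immediate-early enhancer and promoter, with a T7 promoter just downstream. The open reading frame begins with Cycle 3 GFP, followed by the LRRK2 coding sequence, so the kinase is produced with an N-terminal GFP tag, and transcription ends at the bovine growth hormone polyadenylation signal. The catalogue lists the cloning sites as attR1 and attR2, but the annotated sequence shows attB1 and attB2 flanking the insert, which is what is expected after an LR recombination into a destination vector. A separate cassette with the SV40 early promoter, the neomycin phosphotransferase gene and an SV40 polyadenylation signal permits G418 selection of stably transfected mammalian cells. Small annotated fragments (a ble remnant, lac promoter/operator and lacI pieces, a short HIV-1 LTR match) look like backbone remnants or incidental matches rather than functional elements.

The plasmid serves as the wild-type reference for expressing fluorescently tagged LRRK2 in cultured mammalian cells. The associated publication examined whether kinase activity is required for the toxicity of mutant LRRK2, the serine/threonine kinase linked to Parkinson's disease.
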