Features (pLannotate 1.2.2; 23 found; start..end, strand, type, name):
    112..903     +  CDS            neo: KKA2_KLEPN - Also known as kan, nptII. Experimental evidence at protein level: Swiss-Prot protein existence level 1. Resistance to kanamycin, neomycin, paromomycin, ribostamycin, butirosin and gentamicin B. From Klebsiella pneumoniae.
    927..1085    +  CDS            ble (fragment): BLE_KLEPN - Experimental evidence at protein level: Swiss-Prot protein existence level 1. Binding protein with a strong affinity to the bleomycin family of antibiotics. Binds to CL990; an antimitotic-antibiotic compound. From Klebsiella pneumoniae.
   1080..1201    +  polyA_signal   SV40 poly(A) signal: SV40 polyadenylation signal
   1272..1294    -  protein_bind   lac operator (fragment): The lac repressor binds to the lac operator to inhibit transcription in E. coli. This inhibition can be relieved by adding lactose or isopropyl-β-D-thiogalactopyranoside (IPTG). lac repressor encoded by lacI
   1298..1328    -  promoter       lac promoter: promoter for the E. coli lac operon
   1343..1364    -  protein_bind   CAP binding site: CAP binding activates transcription in the presence of cAMP. E. coli catabolite activator protein
   1377..1469    -  CDS            lacI (fragment): lac repressor; lacI; The lac repressor binds to the lac operator to inhibit transcription in E. coli. This inhibition can be relieved by adding lactose or isopropyl-β-D-thiogalactopyranoside (IPTG).
   1652..2240    -  rep_origin     ori: high-copy-number ColE1/pMB1/pBR322/pUC origin of replication
   2411..3271    -  CDS            AmpR: β-lactamase; bla; confers resistance to ampicillin, carbenicillin, and related antibiotics
   3272..3376    -  promoter       AmpR promoter: bla
   3435..3487    -  misc_feature   bom (fragment): basis of mobility region from pBR322
   3642..4021    +  enhancer       CMV enhancer: human cytomegalovirus immediate early enhancer
   4022..4225    +  promoter       CMV promoter: human cytomegalovirus (CMV) immediate early promoter
   4221..4254    +  LTR            5' LTR (truncated) (fragment): truncated 5' long terminal repeat (LTR) from HIV-1
   4270..4288    +  promoter       T7 promoter: promoter for bacteriophage T7 RNA polymerase
   4312..5028    +  CDS            Cycle 3 GFP: Cycle 3 GFP (Crameri et al., 1996) mammalian codon-optimized
   5050..5074    +  protein_bind   attB1: mutant version of attB; recombination site for the Gateway® BP reaction BP Clonase™
   5089..12669   +  CDS            LRRK2: LRRK2_HUMAN - Also known as PARK8. Experimental evidence at protein level: Swiss-Prot protein existence level 1. Serine/threonine-protein kinase which phosphorylates a broad range of proteins involved in multiple processes such as neuronal plasticity, autophagy, and vesicle trafficking (PubMed:20949042, PubMed:22012985, PubMed:26824392, PubMed:29125462, PubMed:28720718, PubMed:29127255, PubMed:30398148, PubMed:29212815, PubMed:30635421, PubMed:21850687, PubMed:23395371, PubMed:17114044, PubMed:24687852, PubMed:26014385, PubMed:25201882). Is a key regulator of RAB GTPases by regulating the GTP/
  12691..12715   -  protein_bind   attB2: mutant version of attB; recombination site for the Gateway® BP reaction BP Clonase™
  12753..12977   +  polyA_signal   bGH poly(A) signal: bovine growth hormone polyadenylation signal
  12981..13002   +  promoter       SV40 promoter (fragment): SV40 enhancer and early promoter
  13023..13451   +  rep_origin     f1 ori (sequence partly withheld): f1 bacteriophage origin of replication; arrow indicates direction of (+) strand synthesis
  13465..45      +  promoter       SV40 promoter (across the origin): SV40 enhancer and early promoter
>Addgene plasmid #25044 | pDEST53-LRRK2-WT | addgene full sequence | sequence record 341638 | Addgene NGS Result
CAGAAGTAGTGAGGAGGCTTTTTTGGAGGCCTAGGCTTTTGCAAAAAGCTCCCGGGAGCTTGTATATCCA
TTTTCGGATCTGATCAAGAGACAGGATGAGGATCGTTTCGCATGATTGAACAAGATGGATTGCACGCAGG
TTCTCCGGCCGCTTGGGTGGAGAGGCTATTCGGCTATGACTGGGCACAACAGACAATCGGCTGCTCTGAT
GCCGCCGTGTTCCGGCTGTCAGCGCAGGGGCGCCCGGTTCTTTTTGTCAAGACCGACCTGTCCGGTGCCC
TGAATGAACTGCAGGACGAGGCAGCGCGGCTATCGTGGCTGGCCACGACGGGCGTTCCTTGCGCAGCTGT
GCTCGACGTTGTCACTGAAGCGGGAAGGGACTGGCTGCTATTGGGCGAAGTGCCGGGGCAGGATCTCCTG
TCATCTCACCTTGCTCCTGCCGAGAAAGTATCCATCATGGCTGATGCAATGCGGCGGCTGCATACGCTTG
ATCCGGCTACCTGCCCATTCGACCACCAAGCGAAACATCGCATCGAGCGAGCACGTACTCGGATGGAAGC
CGGTCTTGTCGATCAGGATGATCTGGACGAAGAGCATCAGGGGCTCGCGCCAGCCGAACTGTTCGCCAGG
CTCAAGGCGCGCATGCCCGACGGCGAGGATCTCGTCGTGACCCATGGCGATGCCTGCTTGCCGAATATCA
TGGTGGAAAATGGCCGCTTTTCTGGATTCATCGACTGTGGCCGGCTGGGTGTGGCGGACCGCTATCAGGA
CATAGCGTTGGCTACCCGTGATATTGCTGAAGAGCTTGGCGGCGAATGGGCTGACCGCTTCCTCGTGCTT
TACGGTATCGCCGCTCCCGATTCGCAGCGCATCGCCTTCTATCGCCTTCTTGACGAGTTCTTCTGAGCGG
GACTCTGGGGTTCGAAATGACCGACCAAGCGACGCCCAACCTGCCATCACGAGATTTCGATTCCACCGCC
GCCTTCTATGAAAGGTTGGGCTTCGGAATCGTTTTCCGGGACGCCGGCTGGATGATCCTCCAGCGCGGGG
ATCTCATGCTGGAGTTCTTCGCCCACCCCAACTTGTTTATTGCAGCTTATAATGGTTACAAATAAAGCAA
TAGCATCACAAATTTCACAAATAAAGCATTTTTTTCACTGCATTCTAGTTGTGGTTTGTCCAAACTCATC
AATGTATCTTATCATGTCTGTATACCGTCGACCTCTAGCTAGAGCTTGGCGTAATCATGGTCATAGCTGT
TTCCTGTGTGAAATTGTTATCCGCTCACAATTCCACACAACATACGAGCCGGAAGCATAAAGTGTAAAGC
CTGGGGTGCCTAATGAGTGAGCTAACTCACATTAATTGCGTTGCGCTCACTGCCCGCTTTCCAGTCGGGA
AACCTGTCGTGCCAGCTGCATTAATGAATCGGCCAACGCGCGGGGAGAGGCGGTTTGCGTATTGGGCGCT
CTTCCGCTTCCTCGCTCACTGACTCGCTGCGCTCGGTCGTTCGGCTGCGGCGAGCGGTATCAGCTCACTC
AAAGGCGGTAATACGGTTATCCACAGAATCAGGGGATAACGCAGGAAAGAACATGTGAGCAAAAGGCCAG
CAAAAGGCCAGGAACCGTAAAAAGGCCGCGTTGCTGGCGTTTTTCCATAGGCTCCGCCCCCCTGACGAGC
ATCACAAAAATCGACGCTCAAGTCAGAGGTGGCGAAACCCGACAGGACTATAAAGATACCAGGCGTTTCC
CCCTGGAAGCTCCCTCGTGCGCTCTCCTGTTCCGACCCTGCCGCTTACCGGATACCTGTCCGCCTTTCTC
CCTTCGGGAAGCGTGGCGCTTTCTCATAGCTCACGCTGTAGGTATCTCAGTTCGGTGTAGGTCGTTCGCT
CCAAGCTGGGCTGTGTGCACGAACCCCCCGTTCAGCCCGACCGCTGCGCCTTATCCGGTAACTATCGTCT
TGAGTCCAACCCGGTAAGACACGACTTATCGCCACTGGCAGCAGCCACTGGTAACAGGATTAGCAGAGCG
AGGTATGTAGGCGGTGCTACAGAGTTCTTGAAGTGGTGGCCTAACTACGGCTACACTAGAAGAACAGTAT
TTGGTATCTGCGCTCTGCTGAAGCCAGTTACCTTCGGAAAAAGAGTTGGTAGCTCTTGATCCGGCAAACA
AACCACCGCTGGTAGCGGTGGTTTTTTTGTTTGCAAGCAGCAGATTACGCGCAGAAAAAAAGGATCTCAA
GAAGATCCTTTGATCTTTTCTACGGGGTCTGACGCTCAGTGGAACGAAAACTCACGTTAAGGGATTTTGG
TCATGAGATTATCAAAAAGGATCTTCACCTAGATCCTTTTAAATTAAAAATGAAGTTTTAAATCAATCTA
AAGTATATATGAGTAAACTTGGTCTGACAGTTACCAATGCTTAATCAGTGAGGCACCTATCTCAGCGATC
TGTCTATTTCGTTCATCCATAGTTGCCTGACTCCCCGTCGTGTAGATAACTACGATACGGGAGGGCTTAC
CATCTGGCCCCAGTGCTGCAATGATACCGCGAGACCCACGCTCACCGGCTCCAGATTTATCAGCAATAAA
CCAGCCAGCCGGAAGGGCCGAGCGCAGAAGTGGTCCTGCAACTTTATCCGCCTCCATCCAGTCTATTAAT
TGTTGCCGGGAAGCTAGAGTAAGTAGTTCGCCAGTTAATAGTTTGCGCAACGTTGTTGCCATTGCTACAG
GCATCGTGGTGTCACGCTCGTCGTTTGGTATGGCTTCATTCAGCTCCGGTTCCCAACGATCAAGGCGAGT
TACATGATCCCCCATGTTGTGCAAAAAAGCGGTTAGCTCCTTCGGTCCTCCGATCGTTGTCAGAAGTAAG
TTGGCCGCAGTGTTATCACTCATGGTTATGGCAGCACTGCATAATTCTCTTACTGTCATGCCATCCGTAA
GATGCTTTTCTGTGACTGGTGAGTACTCAACCAAGTCATTCTGAGAATAGTGTATGCGGCGACCGAGTTG
CTCTTGCCCGGCGTCAATACGGGATAATACCGCGCCACATAGCAGAACTTTAAAAGTGCTCATCATTGGA
AAACGTTCTTCGGGGCGAAAACTCTCAAGGATCTTACCGCTGTTGAGATCCAGTTCGATGTAACCCACTC
GTGCACCCAACTGATCTTCAGCATCTTTTACTTTCACCAGCGTTTCTGGGTGAGCAAAAACAGGAAGGCA
AAATGCCGCAAAAAAGGGAATAAGGGCGACACGGAAATGTTGAATACTCATACTCTTCCTTTTTCAATAT
TATTGAAGCATTTATCAGGGTTATTGTCTCATGAGCGGATACATATTTGAATGTATTTAGAAAAATAAAC
AAATAGGGGTTCCGCGCACATTTCCCCGAAAAGTGCCACCTGACGTCGACGGATCGGGAGATCTCCCGAT
CCCCTATGGTGCACTCTCAGTACAATCTGCTCTGATGCCGCATAGTTAAGCCAGTATCTGCTCCCTGCTT
GTGTGTTGGAGGTCGCTGAGTAGTGCGCGAGCAAAATTTAAGCTACAACAAGGCAAGGCTTGACCGACAA
TTGCATGAAGAATCTGCTTAGGGTTAGGCGTTTTGCGCTGCTTCGCGATGTACGGGCCAGATATACGCGT
TGACATTGATTATTGACTAGTTATTAATAGTAATCAATTACGGGGTCATTAGTTCATAGCCCATATATGG
AGTTCCGCGTTACATAACTTACGGTAAATGGCCCGCCTGGCTGACCGCCCAACGACCCCCGCCCATTGAC
GTCAATAATGACGTATGTTCCCATAGTAACGCCAATAGGGACTTTCCATTGACGTCAATGGGTGGAGTAT
TTACGGTAAACTGCCCACTTGGCAGTACATCAAGTGTATCATATGCCAAGTACGCCCCCTATTGACGTCA
ATGACGGTAAATGGCCCGCCTGGCATTATGCCCAGTACATGACCTTATGGGACTTTCCTACTTGGCAGTA
CATCTACGTATTAGTCATCGCTATTACCATGGTGATGCGGTTTTGGCAGTACATCAATGGGCGTGGATAG
CGGTTTGACTCACGGGGATTTCCAAGTCTCCACCCCATTGACGTCAATGGGAGTTTGTTTTGGCACCAAA
ATCAACGGGACTTTCCAAAATGTCGTAACAACTCCGCCCCATTGACGCAAATGGGCGGTAGGCGTGTACG
GTGGGAGGTCTATATAAGCAGAGCTCTCTGGCTAACTAGAGAACCCACTGCTTACTGGCTTATCGAAATT
AATACGACTCACTATAGGGAGACCCAAGCTGGCTAGACACCATGGCCAGCAAAGGAGAAGAACTTTTCAC
TGGAGTTGTCCCAATTCTTGTTGAATTAGATGGTGATGTTAATGGGCACAAATTTTCTGTCAGTGGAGAG
GGTGAAGGTGATGCTACATACGGAAAGCTTACCCTTAAATTTATTTGCACTACTGGAAAACTACCTGTTC
CATGGCCAACACTTGTCACTACTTTCTCTTATGGTGTTCAATGCTTTTCCCGTTATCCGGATCATATGAA
ACGGCATGACTTTTTCAAGAGTGCCATGCCCGAAGGTTATGTACAGGAACGCACTATATCTTTCAAAGAT
GACGGGAACTACAAGACGCGTGCTGAAGTCAAGTTTGAAGGTGATACCCTTGTTAATCGTATCGAGTTAA
AAGGTATTGATTTTAAAGAAGATGGAAACATTCTCGGACACAAACTCGAGTACAACTATAACTCACACAA
TGTATACATCACGGCAGACAAACAAAAGAATGGAATCAAAGCTAACTTCAAAATTCGCCACAACATTGAA
GATGGATCCGTTCAACTAGCAGACCATTATCAACAAAATACTCCAATTGGCGATGGCCCTGTCCTTTTAC
CAGACAACCATTACCTGTCGACACAATCTGCCCTTTCGAAAGATCCCAACGAAAAGCGTGACCACATGGT
CCTTCTTGAGTTTGTAACTGCTGCTGGGATTACACATGGCATGGATGAGCTCTACAAAAGCGGTTCCGGA
CCGGATCAAACAAGTTTGTACAAAAAAGCAGGCTCCGAATTCGCCCTTATGGCTAGTGGCAGCTGTCAGG
GGTGCGAAGAGGACGAGGAAACTCTGAAGAAGTTGATAGTCAGGCTGAACAATGTCCAGGAAGGAAAACA
GATAGAAACGCTGGTCCAAATCCTGGAGGATCTGCTGGTGTTCACGTACTCCGAGCACGCCTCCAAGTTA
TTTCAAGGCAAAAATATCCATGTGCCTCTGTTGATCGTCTTGGACTCCTATATGAGAGTCGCGAGTGTGC
AGCAGGTGGGTTGGTCACTTCTGTGCAAATTAATAGAAGTCTGTCCAGGTACAATGCAAAGCTTAATGGG
ACCCCAGGATGTTGGAAATGATTGGGAAGTCCTTGGTGTTCACCAATTGATTCTTAAAATGCTAACAGTT
CATAATGCCAGTGTAAACTTGTCAGTGATTGGACTGAAGACCTTAGATCTCCTCCTAACTTCAGGTAAAA
TCACCTTGCTGATATTGGATGAAGAAAGTGATATTTTCATGTTAATTTTTGATGCCATGCACTCATTTCC
AGCCAATGATGAAGTCCAGAAACTTGGATGCAAAGCTTTACATGTGCTGTTTGAGAGAGTCTCAGAGGAG
CAACTGACTGAATTTGTTGAGAACAAAGATTATATGATATTGTTAAGTGCGTTAACAAATTTTAAAGATG
AAGAGGAAATTGTGCTTCATGTGCTGCATTGTTTACATTCCCTAGCGATTCCTTGCAATAATGTGGAAGT
CCTCATGAGTGGCAATGTCAGGTGTTATAATATTGTGGTGGAAGCTATGAAAGCATTCCCTATGAGTGAA
AGAATTCAAGAAGTGAGTTGCTGTTTGCTCCATAGGCTTACATTAGGTAATTTTTTCAATATCCTGGTAT
TAAACGAAGTCCATGAGTTTGTGGTGAAAGCTGTGCAGCAGTACCCAGAGAATGCAGCATTGCAGATCTC
AGCGCTCAGCTGTTTGGCCCTCCTCACTGAGACTATTTTCTTAAATCAAGATTTAGAGGAAAAGAATGAG
AATCAAGAGAATGATGATGAGGGGGAAGAAGATAAATTGTTTTGGCTGGAAGCCTGTTACAAAGCATTAA
CGTGGCATAGAAAGAACAAGCACGTGCAGGAGGCCGCATGCTGGGCACTAAATAATCTCCTTATGTACCA
AAACAGTTTACATGAGAAGATTGGAGATGAAGATGGCCATTTCCCAGCTCATAGGGAAGTGATGCTCTCC
ATGCTGATGCATTCTTCATCAAAGGAAGTTTTCCAGGCATCTGCGAATGCATTGTCAACTCTCTTAGAAC
AAAATGTTAATTTCAGAAAAATACTGTTATCAAAAGGAATACACCTGAATGTTTTGGAGTTAATGCAGAA
GCATATACATTCTCCCGAAGTGGCTGAAAGTGGCTGTAAAATGCTAAATCATCTTTTTGAAGGAAGCAAC
ACTTCCCTGGATATAATGGCAGCAGTGGTCCCCAAAATACTAACAGTTATGAAACGTCATGAGACATCAT
TACCAGTGCAGCTGGAGGCGCTTCGAGCTATTTTACATTTTATAGTGCCTGGCATGCCAGAAGAATCCAG
GGAGGATACAGAATTTCATCATAAGCTAAATATGGTTAAAAAACAGTGTTTCAAGAATGATATTCACAAA
CTGGTCCTAGCAGCTTTGAACAGGTTCATTGGAAATCCTGGGATTCAGAAATGTGGATTAAAAGTAATTT
CTTCTATTGTACATTTTCCTGATGCATTAGAGATGTTATCCCTGGAAGGTGCTATGGATTCAGTGCTTCA
CACACTGCAGATGTATCCAGATGACCAAGAAATTCAGTGTCTGGGTTTAAGTCTTATAGGATACTTGATT
ACAAAGAAGAATGTGTTCATAGGAACTGGACATCTGCTGGCAAAAATTCTGGTTTCCAGCTTATACCGAT
TTAAGGATGTTGCTGAAATACAGACTAAAGGATTTCAGACAATCTTAGCAATCCTCAAATTGTCAGCATC
TTTTTCTAAGCTGCTGGTGCATCATTCATTTGACTTAGTAATATTCCATCAAATGTCTTCCAATATCATG
GAACAAAAGGATCAACAGTTTCTAAACCTCTGTTGCAAGTGTTTTGCAAAAGTAGCTATGGATGATTACT
TAAAAAATGTGATGCTAGAGAGAGCGTGTGATCAGAATAACAGCATCATGGTTGAATGCTTGCTTCTATT
GGGAGCAGATGCCAATCAAGCAAAGGAGGGATCTTCTTTAATTTGTCAGGTATGTGAGAAAGAGAGCAGT
CCCAAATTGGTGGAACTCTTACTGAATAGTGGATCTCGTGAACAAGATGTACGAAAAGCGTTGACGATAA
GCATTGGGAAAGGTGACAGCCAGATCATCAGCTTGCTCTTAAGGAGGCTGGCCCTGGATGTTGCCAACAA
TAGCATTTGCCTTGGAGGATTTTGTATAGGAAAAGTTGAACCTTCTTGGCTTGGTCCTTTATTTCCAGAT
AAGACTTCTAATTTAAGGAAACAAACAAATATAGCATCTACACTAGCAAGAATGGTGATCAGATATCAGA
TGAAAAGTGCTGTGGAAGAAGGAACAGCCTCAGGCAGCGATGGAAATTTTTCTGAAGATGTGCTGTCTAA
ATTTGATGAATGGACCTTTATTCCTGACTCTTCTATGGACAGTGTGTTTGCTCAAAGTGATGACCTGGAT
AGTGAAGGAAGTGAAGGCTCATTTCTTGTGAAAAAGAAATCTAATTCAATTAGTGTAGGAGAATTTTACC
GAGATGCCGTATTACAGCGTTGCTCACCAAATTTGCAAAGACATTCCAATTCCTTGGGGCCCATTTTTGA
TCATGAAGATTTACTGAAGCGAAAAAGAAAAATATTATCTTCAGATGATTCACTCAGGTCATCAAAACTT
CAATCCCATATGAGGCATTCAGACAGCATTTCTTCTCTGGCTTCTGAGAGAGAATATATTACATCACTAG
ACCTTTCAGCAAATGAACTAAGAGATATTGATGCCCTAAGCCAGAAATGCTGTATAAGTGTTCATTTGGA
GCATCTTGAAAAGCTGGAGCTTCACCAGAATGCACTCACGAGCTTTCCACAACAGCTATGTGAAACTCTG
AAGAGTTTGACACATTTGGACTTGCACAGTAATAAATTTACATCATTTCCTTCTTATTTGTTGAAAATGA
GTTGTATTGCTAATCTTGATGTCTCTCGAAATGACATTGGACCCTCAGTGGTTTTAGATCCTACAGTGAA
ATGTCCAACTCTGAAACAGTTTAACCTGTCATATAACCAGCTGTCTTTTGTACCTGAGAACCTCACTGAT
GTGGTAGAGAAACTGGAGCAGCTCATTTTAGAAGGAAATAAAATATCAGGGATATGCTCCCCCTTGAGAC
TGAAGGAACTGAAGATTTTAAACCTTAGTAAGAACCACATTTCATCCCTATCAGAGAACTTTCTTGAGGC
TTGTCCTAAAGTGGAGAGTTTCAGTGCCAGAATGAATTTTCTTGCTGCTATGCCTTTCTTGCCTCCTTCT
ATGACAATCCTAAAATTATCTCAGAACAAATTTTCCTGTATTCCAGAAGCAATTTTAAATCTTCCACACT
TGCGGTCTTTAGATATGAGCAGCAATGATATTCAGTACCTACCAGGTCCCGCACACTGGAAATCTTTGAA
CTTAAGGGAACTCTTATTTAGCCATAATCAGATCAGCATCTTGGACTTGAGTGAAAAAGCATATTTATGG
TCTAGAGTAGAGAAACTGCATCTTTCTCACAATAAACTGAAAGAGATTCCTCCTGAGATTGGCTGTCTTG
AAAATCTGACATCTCTGGATGTCAGTTACAACTTGGAACTAAGATCCTTTCCCAATGAAATGGGGAAATT
AAGCAAAATATGGGATCTTCCTTTGGATGAACTGCATCTTAACTTTGATTTTAAACATATAGGATGTAAA
GCCAAAGACATCATAAGGTTTCTTCAACAGCGATTAAAAAAGGCTGTGCCTTATAACCGAATGAAACTTA
TGATTGTGGGAAATACTGGGAGTGGTAAAACCACCTTATTGCAGCAATTAATGAAAACCAAGAAATCAGA
TCTTGGAATGCAAAGTGCCACAGTTGGCATAGATGTGAAAGACTGGCCTATCCAAATAAGAGACAAAAGA
AAGAGAGATCTCGTCCTAAATGTGTGGGATTTTGCAGGTCGTGAGGAATTCTATAGTACTCATCCCCATT
TTATGACGCAGCGAGCATTGTACCTTGCTGTCTATGACCTCAGCAAGGGACAGGCTGAAGTTGATGCCAT
GAAGCCTTGGCTCTTCAATATAAAGGCTCGCGCTTCTTCTTCCCCTGTGATTCTCGTTGGCACACATTTG
GATGTTTCTGATGAGAAGCAACGCAAAGCCTGCATGAGTAAAATCACCAAGGAACTCCTGAATAAGCGAG
GGTTCCCTGCCATACGAGATTACCACTTTGTGAATGCCACCGAGGAATCTGATGCTTTGGCAAAACTTCG
GAAAACCATCATAAACGAGAGCCTTAATTTCAAGATCCGAGATCAGCTTGTTGTTGGACAGCTGATTCCA
GACTGCTATGTAGAACTTGAAAAAATCATTTTATCGGAGCGTAAAAATGTGCCAATTGAATTTCCCGTAA
TTGACCGGAAACGATTATTACAACTAGTGAGAGAAAATCAGCTGCAGTTAGATGAAAATGAGCTTCCTCA
CGCAGTTCACTTTCTAAATGAATCAGGAGTCCTTCTTCATTTTCAAGACCCAGCACTGCAGTTAAGTGAC
TTGTACTTTGTGGAACCCAAGTGGCTTTGTAAAATCATGGCACAGATTTTGACAGTGAAAGTGGAAGGTT
GTCCAAAACACCCTAAGGGAATTATTTCGCGTAGAGATGTGGAAAAATTTCTTTCAAAAAAAAGGAAATT
TCCAAAGAACTACATGTCACAGTATTTTAAGCTCCTAGAAAAATTCCAGATTGCTTTGCCAATAGGAGAA
GAATATTTGCTGGTTCCAAGCAGTTTGTCTGACCACAGGCCTGTGATAGAGCTTCCCCATTGTGAGAACT
CTGAAATTATCATCCGACTATATGAAATGCCTTATTTTCCAATGGGATTTTGGTCAAGATTAATCAATCG
ATTACTTGAGATTTCACCTTACATGCTTTCAGGGAGAGAACGAGCACTTCGCCCAAACAGAATGTATTGG
CGACAAGGCATTTACTTAAATTGGTCTCCTGAAGCTTATTGTCTGGTAGGATCTGAAGTCTTAGACAATC
ATCCAGAGAGTTTCTTAAAAATTACAGTTCCTTCTTGTAGAAAAGGCTGTATTCTTTTGGGCCAAGTTGT
GGACCACATTGATTCTCTCATGGAAGAATGGTTTCCTGGGTTGCTGGAGATTGATATTTGTGGTGAAGGA
GAAACTCTGTTGAAGAAATGGGCATTATATAGTTTTAATGATGGCGAAGAACATCAAAAAATCTTACTTG
ATGACTTGATGAAGAAAGCAGAGGAAGGAGATCTCTTAGTAAATCCAGATCAACCAAGGCTCACCATTCC
AATATCTCAGATTGCCCCTGACTTGATTTTGGCTGACCTGCCTAGAAATATTATGTTGAATAATGATGAG
TTGGAATTTGAACAAGCTCCAGAGTTTCTCCTAGGTGATGGCAGTTTTGGATCAGTTTACCGAGCAGCCT
ATGAAGGAGAAGAAGTGGCTGTGAAGATTTTTAATAAACATACATCACTCAGGCTGTTAAGACAAGAGCT
TGTGGTGCTTTGCCACCTCCACCACCCCAGTTTGATATCTTTGCTGGCAGCTGGGATTCGTCCCCGGATG
TTGGTGATGGAGTTAGCCTCCAAGGGTTCCTTGGATCGCCTGCTTCAGCAGGACAAAGCCAGCCTCACTA
GAACCCTACAGCACAGGATCGCACTCCACGTAGCTGATGGTTTGAGATACCTCCACTCAGCCATGATTAT
ATACCGAGACCTGAAACCCCACAATGTGCTGCTTTTCACACTGTATCCCAATGCTGCCATCATCGCAAAG
ATTGCTGACTACGGCATTGCTCAGTACTGCTGTAGAATGGGGATAAAAACATCAGAGGGCACACCAGGGT
TTCGTGCACCTGAAGTTGCCAGAGGAAATGTCATTTATAACCAACAGGCTGATGTTTATTCATTTGGTTT
ACTACTCTATGACATTTTGACAACTGGAGGTAGAATAGTAGAGGGTTTGAAGTTTCCAAATGAGTTTGAT
GAATTAGAAATACAAGGAAAATTACCTGATCCAGTTAAAGAATATGGTTGTGCCCCATGGCCTATGGTTG
AGAAATTAATTAAACAGTGTTTGAAAGAAAATCCTCAAGAAAGGCCTACTTCTGCCCAGGTCTTTGACAT
TTTGAATTCAGCTGAATTAGTCTGTCTGACGAGACGCATTTTATTACCTAAAAACGTAATTGTTGAATGC
ATGGTTGCTACACATCACAACAGCAGGAATGCAAGCATTTGGCTGGGCTGTGGGCACACCGACAGAGGAC
AGCTCTCATTTCTTGACTTAAATACTGAAGGATACACTTCTGAGGAAGTTGCTGATAGTAGAATATTGTG
CTTAGCCTTGGTGCATCTTCCTGTTGAAAAGGAAAGCTGGATTGTGTCTGGGACACAGTCTGGTACTCTC
CTGGTCATCAATACCGAAGATGGGAAAAAGAGACATACCCTAGAAAAGATGACTGATTCTGTCACTTGTT
TGTATTGCAATTCCTTTTCCAAGCAAAGCAAACAAAAAAATTTTCTTTTGGTTGGAACCGCTGATGGCAA
GTTAGCAATTTTTGAAGATAAGACTGTTAAGCTTAAAGGAGCTGCTCCTTTGAAGATACTAAATATAGGA
AATGTCAGTACTCCATTGATGTGTTTGAGTGAATCCACAAATTCAACGGAAAGAAATGTAATGTGGGGAG
GATGTGGCACAAAGATTTTCTCCTTTTCTAATGATTTCACCATTCAGAAACTCATTGAGACAAGAACAAG
CCAACTGTTTTCTTATGCAGCTTTCAGTGATTCCAACATCATAACAGTGGTGGTAGACACTGCTCTCTAT
ATTGCTAAGCAAAATAGCCCTGTTGTGGAAGTGTGGGATAAGAAAACTGAAAAACTCTGTGGACTAATAG
ACTGCGTGCACTTTTTAAGGGAGGTAATGGTAAAAGAAAACAAGGAATCAAAACACAAAATGTCTTATTC
TGGGAGAGTGAAAACCCTCTGCCTTCAGAAGAACACTGCTCTTTGGATAGGAACTGGAGGAGGCCATATT
TTACTCCTGGATCTTTCAACTCGTCGACTTATACGTGTAATTTACAACTTTTGTAATTCGGTCAGAGTCA
TGATGACAGCACAGCTAGGAAGCCTTAAAAATGTCATGCTGGTATTGGGCTACAACCGGAAAAATACTGA
AGGTACACAAAAGCAGAAAGAGATACAATCTTGCTTGACCGTTTGGGACATCAATCTTCCACATGAAGTG
CAAAATTTAGAAAAACACATTGAAGTGAGAAAAGAATTAGCTGAAAAAATGAGACGAACATCTGTTGAGT
AAGAGAGAAGGGCGAATTCGACCCAGCTTTCTTGTACAAAGTGGTGATAATTAATTAAGATAAACCCGCT
GATCAGCCTCGACTGTGCCTTCTAGTTGCCAGCCATCTGTTGTTTGCCCCTCCCCCGTGCCTTCCTTGAC
CCTGGAAGGTGCCACTCCCACTGTCCTTTCCTAATAAAATGAGGAAATTGCATCGCATTGTCTGAGTAGG
TGTCATTCTATTCTGGGGGGTGGGGTGGGGCAGGACAGCAAGGGGGAGGATTGGGAAGACAATAGCAGGC
ATGCTGGGGATGCGGTGGGCTCTATGGCTTCTGAGGCGGAAAGAACCAGCTGGGGCTCTAGGGGGTATCC
CC
[124 nt withheld, positions 13023-13146]
C
[91 nt withheld, positions 13148-13238]
A
[49 nt withheld, positions 13240-13288]
CCTTTGACGTTGGAGTCCACGTTCTTT
[37 nt withheld, positions 13316-13352]
ACCCTATCTCGGTCTATTCTTTTGATTTATAAGGGATTTTGCCGATTTCGGCCTATTGGTTAAAAAATGA
GCTGATTTAACAAAAATTTAACGCGAATTAATTCTGTGGAATGTGTGTCAGTTAGGGTGTGGAAAGTCCC
CAGGCTCCCCAGCAGGCAGAAGTATGCAAAGCATGCATCTCAATTAGTCAGCAACCAGGTGTGGAAAGTC
CCCAGGCTCCCCAGCAGGCAGAAGTATGCAAAGCATGCATCTCAATTAGTCAGCAACCATAGTCCCGCCC
CTAACTCCGCCCATCCCGCCCCTAACTCCGCCCAGTTCCGCCCATTCTCCGCCCCATGGCTGACTAATTT
TTTTTATTTATGCAGAGGCCGAGGCCGCCTCTGCCTCTGAGCTATTC
