>Addgene plasmid #25044 | pDEST53-LRRK2-WT | addgene partial sequence | sequence record 36957 | CMV-F 5'-CGCAAATGGGCGGTAGGCGTG-3'
CTCTCTGGCTAACTAGAGAACCCACTGCTTACTGGCTTATCGAAATTAATACGACTCACTATAGGGAGAC
CCAAGCTGGCTAGACACCATGGCCAGCAAAGGAGAAGAACTTTTCACTGGAGTTGTCCCAATTCTTGTTG
AATTAGATGGTGATGTTAATGGGCACAAATTTTCTGTCAGTGGAGAGGGTGAAGGTGATGCTACATACGG
AAAGCTTACCCTTAAATTTATTTGCACTACTGGAAAACTACCTGTTCCATGGCCAACACTTGTCACTACT
TTCTCTTATGGTGTTCAATGCTTTTCCCGTTATCCGGATCATATGAAACGGCATGACTTTTTCAAGAGTG
CCATGCCCGAAGGTTATGTACAGGAACGCACTATATCTTTCAAAGATGACGGGAACTACAAGACGCGTGC
TGAAGTCAAGTTTGAAGGTGATACCCTTGTTAATCGTATCGAGTTAAAAGGTATTGATTTTAAAGAAGAT
GGAAACATTCTCGGACACAAACTCGAGTACAACTATAACTCACACAATGTATACATCACGGCAGACAAAC
AAAAGAATGGAATCAAAGCTAACTTCAAAATTCGCCACAACATTGAAGATGGATCCGTTCAACTAGCAGA
CCATTATCAACAAAATACTCCAATTGGCGATGGCCCTGTCCTTTTACCAGACAACCATTACCTGTCGACA
CAATCTGCCCTTTCGAAAGATCCCAACGAAAAGCGTGACCACATGGTCCTTCTTGAGTTTGTAACTGCTG
CTGGGATTACACATGGCATGGATGAGCTCTACAAAAGCGGTTCCGGACCGGATCAAACAAGTTTGTACAA
AAAAGCAGGCTCCGAATTCGCCCTTATGGCTAGTGGCAGCTGTCAGGGGTGCGAAGAGGACGAGGAAACT
CTGAAGAAGTTGATAGTCAGGCTG
