>Addgene plasmid #25044 | pDEST53-LRRK2-WT | addgene partial sequence | sequence record 131514 | GFP-F 5'-GGTCCTTCTTGAGTTTGTAAC-3'
GAGCTCTACAAAAGCGGTTCCGGACCGGATCAAACAAGTTTGTACAAAAAAGCAGGCTCCGAATTCGCCC
TTATGGCTAGTGGCAGCTGTCAGGGGTGCGAAGAGGACGAGGAAACTCTGAAGAAGTTGATAGTCAGGCT
GAACAATGTCCAGGAAGGAAAACAGATAGAAACGCTGGTCCAAATCCTGGAGGATCTGCTGGTGTTCACG
TACTCCGAGCACGCCTCCAAGTTATTTCAAGGCAAAAATATCCATGTGCCTCTGTTGATCGTCTTGGACT
CCTATATGAGAGTCGCGAGTGTGCAGCAGGTGGGTTGGTCACTTCTGTGCAAATTAATAGAAGTCTGTCC
AGGTACAATGCAAAGCTTAATGGGACCCCAGGATGTTGGAAATGATTGGGAAGTCCTTGGTGTTCACCAA
TTGATTCTTAAAATGCTAACAGTTCATAATGCCAGTGTAAACTTGTCAGTGATTGGACTGAAGACCTTAG
ATCTCCTCCTAACTTCAGGTAAAATCACCTTGCTGATATTGGATGAAGAAAGTGATATTTTCATGTTAAT
TTTTGATGCCATGCACTCATTTCCAGCCAATGATGAAGTCCAGAAACTTGGATGCAAAGCTTTACATGTG
CTGTTTGAGAGAGTCTCAGAGGAGCAACTGACTGAATTTGTTGAGAACAAAGATTATATGATATTGTTAA
GTGCGTTAACAAATTTTAAAGATGAAGAGGAAATTGTGCTTCATGTGCTGCATTGTTTACATTCCCTAGC
GATTCCTTGCAATAATGTGGAAGTCCTCATGAGTGG
